Addgene plasmid #49694: pVRa34_3302
Depositing lab: Christopher Voigt. Depositing organization: University of California, San Francisco (UCSF). Publication: Design of orthogonal genetic switches based on a crosstalk map of sigmas, anti-sigmas, and promoters. Rhodius VA, Segall-Shapiro TH, Sharon BD, Ghodasara A, Orlova E, Tabakh H, Burkhardt DH, Clancy K, Peterson TC, Gross CA, Voigt CA. Mol Syst Biol. 2013 Oct 29;9:702. doi: 10.1038/msb.2013.58. PubMed 24169405.
Backbone
  Vector backbone: pVRa
  Vector type: Bacterial Expression, Synthetic Biology
Growth in bacteria
  Bacterial resistance: Ampicillin, 100 μg/mL
  Growth temperature: 37°C
  Growth strain: DH10B
  Copy number: Low Copy
Gene/Insert
  Gene/Insert name: ECF34_3302
  Species: Nitrosococcus oceani ATCC 19707
  Mutation: Codon optimized for E.coli
  Promoter: pT7-lacO
  Tag / fusion protein: His6-PreScission (N terminal on backbone)
  Cloning method: Restriction Enzyme; 5′ cloning site NdeI (not destroyed); 3′ cloning site HindIII (not destroyed)
  Sequencing primers: 5′ CGATATAGGCGCCAGCAAC; 3′ CAGCAGCCAACTCAGCTTC
Terms and licenses: Academic/Nonprofit Terms; Industry Terms: Not Available to Industry
How to cite: pVRa34_3302 was a gift from Christopher Voigt (Addgene plasmid # 49694 ; http://n2t.net/addgene:49694 ; RRID:Addgene_49694)
