[The description below was written by a language model from this plasmid's Addgene catalogue record and pLannotate feature annotations shown in this document.]
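Description:
pVRa34_3302 is a bacterial expression plasmid from a synthetic-biology collection built to map crosstalk among extracytoplasmic function (ECF) sigma factors, anti-sigmas and their promoters, with the aim of designing orthogonal genetic switches. It is built on the pVRa backbone, whose annotated features resemble a pET-style, pBR322-derived vector: a ColE1/pMB1-type origin accompanied by the rop gene and bom region, consistent with the catalogue's low-copy designation, an f1 origin, and a β-lactamase gene under its own promoter for ampicillin selection. Two short tetracycline-resistance fragments flank the lacI region and appear to be backbone remnants rather than a working marker.

The insert is ECF34_3302, a sigma factor gene from Nitrosococcus oceani ATCC 19707 that has been codon optimized for E. coli and cloned between NdeI and HindIII sites, both of which are retained. Expression is driven by a T7 promoter followed directly by a lac operator (pT7-lacO) and a T7 gene 10 ribosome binding site. The plasmid carries lacI with its own promoter, so transcription requires T7 RNA polymerase in the host and is repressed until relieved by IPTG. The backbone supplies an N-terminal His6-PreScission tag for affinity purification and protease removal; the short fragment annotated as a composite His tag just after the RBS probably corresponds to it. The automated annotation does not label the sigma factor coding sequence itself, which presumably lies in the unannotated stretch spanning the sequence origin. Downstream lie a further His-tag fragment, a short T7 gene 10B-derived fragment and the T7 terminator; the record does not say whether these downstream tag fragments are translated. The construct serves for inducible expression of this heterologous sigma factor in E. coli.
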