Features (pLannotate 1.2.2; 19 found; start..end, strand, type, name):
    595..612     +  CDS            9xHis (fragment): 9xHis affinity tag
    622..671     +  CDS            SET1 (fragment): solubility-enhancement tag derived from T7 phage gene 10B
    679..726     +  terminator     T7 terminator: transcription terminator for bacteriophage T7 RNA polymerase
    763..1218    +  rep_origin     f1 ori (sequence partly withheld): f1 bacteriophage origin of replication; arrow indicates direction of (+) strand synthesis
   1245..1349    +  promoter       AmpR promoter: bla
   1350..2210    +  CDS            AmpR: β-lactamase; bla; confers resistance to ampicillin, carbenicillin, and related antibiotics
   2381..2969    +  rep_origin     ori: high-copy-number ColE1/pMB1/pBR322/pUC origin of replication
   3155..3297    -  misc_feature   bom: basis of mobility region from pBR322
   3399..3590    -  CDS            rop: Rop protein, which maintains plasmids at low copy number; rop
   3607..3987    +  CDS            YPB1_ECOLX: Protein predicted: Swiss-Prot protein existence level 4. From Escherichia coli.
   4059..4350    -  CDS            TcR (fragment): tetracycline efflux protein; tet; confers resistance to tetracycline
   4365..4386    -  protein_bind   CAP binding site: CAP binding activates transcription in the presence of cAMP. E. coli catabolite activator protein
   4399..5481    -  CDS            lacI: lac repressor; lacI; The lac repressor binds to the lac operator to inhibit transcription in E. coli. This inhibition can be relieved by adding lactose or isopropyl-β-D-thiogalactopyranoside (IPTG).
   5482..5559    -  promoter       lacI promoter: lacI
   5567..5846    -  CDS            TcR (fragment): tetracycline efflux protein; tet; confers resistance to tetracycline
   5868..5886    +  promoter       T7 promoter: promoter for bacteriophage T7 RNA polymerase
   5887..5911    +  protein_bind   lac operator: The lac repressor binds to the lac operator to inhibit transcription in E. coli. This inhibition can be relieved by adding lactose or isopropyl-β-D-thiogalactopyranoside (IPTG). lac repressor encoded by lacI
   5926..5948    +  RBS            RBS: efficient ribosome binding site from bacteriophage T7 gene 10 (Olins and Rangwala, 1989)
   5967..5983    +  CDS            capTEV™ (fragment): composite tag for in vivo biotinylation, TEV protease cleavage, and 6xHis tagging
>Addgene plasmid #49694 | pVRa34_3302 | depositor full sequence | sequence record 74484 | pVRa34_3302 sequence 6020 bps
ATGGATGATACCGATCTGATTGATCGTGTTGCACGTGCCGATCCGAAAGCACTGGGTCATCTGTATGATT
GTTATGCACCGCTGCTGCTGGCAGTTGGTCTGGGTATTCTGAGCAATCGTCAAGAGGCCGAAGATGTTCT
GCATAATGTGTTTATGGAAATTTGGCGTAAAGCCAGCCAGTATGATGGTCGTCGTGGTAGCGTTCGTGCA
TGGCTGATTCTGCGTATGCGTAGCCGTAGCCTGGATCGTCTGCGTAGCGCACCGTATACCCGTAGCATTC
CGATTCCGGAAACCGTTCTGGAAAATACCGCAAATGGTATGAGCCAAGATCCGGCACTGGCATGGGATTG
TCAGGCAGTTCGTAAAGCAATGAGCAAACTGAGCCGTGAACAGCGTACCATTATGGAACTGGCATATTTT
CAGGGTCTGAGCGCAAGCGAAATTGCAAGCCATGTTGGTCTGCCGCTGGGCACCATTAAAAGCCGTATGC
GTGGTGCACTGAATGTTCTGCGTACCCATTATCGTACCCAGTGTCAGCGTATTAGCAATGAAACCGAAGG
CAAATAAGGATCCAAGCTTGCGGCCGCACTCGAGCACCACCACCACCACCACTGAGATCCGGCTGCTAAC
AAAGCCCGAAAGGAAGCTGAGTTGGCTGCTGCCACCGCTGAGCAATAACTAGCATAACCCCTTGGGGCCT
CTAAACGGGTCTTGAGGGGTTTTTTGCTGAAAGGAGGAACTATATCCGGATTGGCGAATGGG
[124 nt withheld, positions 763-886]
C
[91 nt withheld, positions 888-978]
A
[49 nt withheld, positions 980-1028]
CCTTTGACGTTGGAGTCCACGTTCTTT
[37 nt withheld, positions 1056-1092]
ACCCTATCTCGGTCTATTCTTTTGATTTATAAGGGATTTTGCCGATTTCGGCCTATTGGTTAAAAAATGA
GCTGATTTAACAAAAATTTAACGCGAATTTTAACAAAATATTAACGTTTACAATTTCAGGTGGCACTTTT
CGGGGAAATGTGCGCGGAACCCCTATTTGTTTATTTTTCTAAATACATTCAAATATGTATCCGCTCATGA
GACAATAACCCTGATAAATGCTTCAATAATATTGAAAAAGGAAGAGTATGAGTATTCAACATTTCCGTGT
CGCCCTTATTCCCTTTTTTGCGGCATTTTGCCTTCCTGTTTTTGCTCACCCAGAAACGCTGGTGAAAGTA
AAAGATGCTGAAGATCAGTTGGGTGCACGAGTGGGTTACATCGAACTGGATCTCAACAGCGGTAAGATCC
TTGAGAGTTTTCGCCCCGAAGAACGTTTTCCAATGATGAGCACTTTTAAAGTTCTGCTATGTGGCGCGGT
ATTATCCCGTATTGACGCCGGGCAAGAGCAACTCGGTCGCCGCATACACTATTCTCAGAATGACTTGGTT
GAGTACTCACCAGTCACAGAAAAGCATCTTACGGATGGCATGACAGTAAGAGAATTATGCAGTGCTGCCA
TAACCATGAGTGATAACACTGCGGCCAACTTACTTCTGACAACGATCGGAGGACCGAAGGAGCTAACCGC
TTTTTTGCACAACATGGGGGATCATGTAACTCGCCTTGATCGTTGGGAACCGGAGCTGAATGAAGCCATA
CCAAACGACGAGCGTGACACCACGATGCCTGCAGCAATGGCAACAACGTTGCGCAAACTATTAACTGGCG
AACTACTTACTCTAGCTTCCCGGCAACAATTAATAGACTGGATGGAGGCGGATAAAGTTGCAGGACCACT
TCTGCGCTCGGCCCTTCCGGCTGGCTGGTTTATTGCTGATAAATCTGGAGCCGGTGAGCGTGGGTCTCGC
GGTATCATTGCAGCACTGGGGCCAGATGGTAAGCCCTCCCGTATCGTAGTTATCTACACGACGGGGAGTC
AGGCAACTATGGATGAACGAAATAGACAGATCGCTGAGATAGGTGCCTCACTGATTAAGCATTGGTAACT
GTCAGACCAAGTTTACTCATATATACTTTAGATTGATTTAAAACTTCATTTTTAATTTAAAAGGATCTAG
GTGAAGATCCTTTTTGATAATCTCATGACCAAAATCCCTTAACGTGAGTTTTCGTTCCACTGAGCGTCAG
ACCCCGTAGAAAAGATCAAAGGATCTTCTTGAGATCCTTTTTTTCTGCGCGTAATCTGCTGCTTGCAAAC
AAAAAAACCACCGCTACCAGCGGTGGTTTGTTTGCCGGATCAAGAGCTACCAACTCTTTTTCCGAAGGTA
ACTGGCTTCAGCAGAGCGCAGATACCAAATACTGTCCTTCTAGTGTAGCCGTAGTTAGGCCACCACTTCA
AGAACTCTGTAGCACCGCCTACATACCTCGCTCTGCTAATCCTGTTACCAGTGGCTGCTGCCAGTGGCGA
TAAGTCGTGTCTTACCGGGTTGGACTCAAGACGATAGTTACCGGATAAGGCGCAGCGGTCGGGCTGAACG
GGGGGTTCGTGCACACAGCCCAGCTTGGAGCGAACGACCTACACCGAACTGAGATACCTACAGCGTGAGC
TATGAGAAAGCGCCACGCTTCCCGAAGGGAGAAAGGCGGACAGGTATCCGGTAAGCGGCAGGGTCGGAAC
AGGAGAGCGCACGAGGGAGCTTCCAGGGGGAAACGCCTGGTATCTTTATAGTCCTGTCGGGTTTCGCCAC
CTCTGACTTGAGCGTCGATTTTTGTGATGCTCGTCAGGGGGGCGGAGCCTATGGAAAAACGCCAGCAACG
CGGCCTTTTTACGGTTCCTGGCCTTTTGCTGGCCTTTTGCTCACATGTTCTTTCCTGCGTTATCCCCTGA
TTCTGTGGATAACCGTATTACCGCCTTTGAGTGAGCTGATACCGCTCGCCGCAGCCGAACGACCGAGCGC
AGCGAGTCAGTGAGCGAGGAAGCGGAAGAGCGCCTGATGCGGTATTTTCTCCTTACGCATCTGTGCGGTA
TTTCACACCGCATATATGGTGCACTCTCAGTACAATCTGCTCTGATGCCGCATAGTTAAGCCAGTATACA
CTCCGCTATCGCTACGTGACTGGGTCATGGCTGCGCCCCGACACCCGCCAACACCCGCTGACGCGCCCTG
ACGGGCTTGTCTGCTCCCGGCATCCGCTTACAGACAAGCTGTGACCGTCTCCGGGAGCTGCATGTGTCAG
AGGTTTTCACCGTCATCACCGAAACGCGCGAGGCAGCTGCGGTAAAGCTCATCAGCGTGGTCGTGAAGCG
ATTCACAGATGTCTGCCTGTTCATCCGCGTCCAGCTCGTTGAGTTTCTCCAGAAGCGTTAATGTCTGGCT
TCTGATAAAGCGGGCCATGTTAAGGGCGGTTTTTTCCTGTTTGGTCACTGATGCCTCCGTGTAAGGGGGA
TTTCTGTTCATGGGGGTAATGATACCGATGAAACGAGAGAGGATGCTCACGATACGGGTTACTGATGATG
AACATGCCCGGTTACTGGAACGTTGTGAGGGTAAACAACTGGCGGTATGGATGCGGCGGGACCAGAGAAA
AATCACTCAGGGTCAATGCCAGCGCTTCGTTAATACAGATGTAGGTGTTCCACAGGGTAGCCAGCAGCAT
CCTGCGATGCAGATCCGGAACATAATGGTGCAGGGCGCTGACTTCCGCGTTTCCAGACTTTACGAAACAC
GGAAACCGAAGACCATTCATGTTGTTGCTCAGGTCGCAGACGTTTTGCAGCAGCAGTCGCTTCACGTTCG
CTCGCGTATCGGTGATTCATTCTGCTAACCAGTAAGGCAACCCCGCCAGCCTAGCCGGGTCCTCAACGAC
AGGAGCACGATCATGCGCACCCGTGGGGCCGCCATGCCGGCGATAATGGCCTGCTTCTCGCCGAAACGTT
TGGTGGCGGGACCAGTGACGAAGGCTTGAGCGAGGGCGTGCAAGATTCCGAATACCGCAAGCGACAGGCC
GATCATCGTCGCGCTCCAGCGAAAGCGGTCCTCGCCGAAAATGACCCAGAGCGCTGCCGGCACCTGTCCT
ACGAGTTGCATGATAAAGAAGACAGTCATAAGTGCGGCGACGATAGTCATGCCCCGCGCCCACCGGAAGG
AGCTGACTGGGTTGAAGGCTCTCAAGGGCATCGGTCGAGATCCCGGTGCCTAATGAGTGAGCTAACTTAC
ATTAATTGCGTTGCGCTCACTGCCCGCTTTCCAGTCGGGAAACCTGTCGTGCCAGCTGCATTAATGAATC
GGCCAACGCGCGGGGAGAGGCGGTTTGCGTATTGGGCGCCAGGGTGGTTTTTCTTTTCACCAGTGAGACG
GGCAACAGCTGATTGCCCTTCACCGCCTGGCCCTGAGAGAGTTGCAGCAAGCGGTCCACGCTGGTTTGCC
CCAGCAGGCGAAAATCCTGTTTGATGGTGGTTAACGGCGGGATATAACATGAGCTGTCTTCGGTATCGTC
GTATCCCACTACCGAGATATCCGCACCAACGCGCAGCCCGGACTCGGTAATGGCGCGCATTGCGCCCAGC
GCCATCTGATCGTTGGCAACCAGCATCGCAGTGGGAACGATGCCCTCATTCAGCATTTGCATGGTTTGTT
GAAAACCGGACATGGCACTCCAGTCGCCTTCCCGTTCCGCTATCGGCTGAATTTGATTGCGAGTGAGATA
TTTATGCCAGCCAGCCAGACGCAGACGCGCCGAGACAGAACTTAATGGGCCCGCTAACAGCGCGATTTGC
TGGTGACCCAATGCGACCAGATGCTCCACGCCCAGTCGCGTACCGTCTTCATGGGAGAAAATAATACTGT
TGATGGGTGTCTGGTCAGAGACATCAAGAAATAACGCCGGAACATTAGTGCAGGCAGCTTCCACAGCAAT
GGCATCCTGGTCATCCAGCGGATAGTTAATGATCAGCCCACTGACGCGTTGCGCGAGAAGATTGTGCACC
GCCGCTTTACAGGCTTCGACGCCGCTTCGTTCTACCATCGACACCACCACGCTGGCACCCAGTTGATCGG
CGCGAGATTTAATCGCCGCGACAATTTGCGACGGCGCGTGCAGGGCCAGACTGGAGGTGGCAACGCCAAT
CAGCAACGACTGTTTGCCCGCCAGTTGTTGTGCCACGCGGTTGGGAATGTAATTCAGCTCCGCCATCGCC
GCTTCCACTTTTTCCCGCGTTTTCGCAGAAACGTGGCTGGCCTGGTTCACCACGCGGGAAACGGTCTGAT
AAGAGACACCGGCATACTCTGCGACATCGTATAACGTTACTGGTTTCACATTCACCACCCTGAATTGACT
CTCTTCCGGGCGCTATCATGCCATACCGCGAAAGGTTTTGCGCCATTCGATGGTGTCCGGGATCTCGACG
CTCTCCCTTATGCGACTCCTGCATTAGGAAGCAGCCCAGTAGTAGGTTGAGGCCGTTGAGCACCGCCGCC
GCAAGGAATGGTGCATGCAAGGAGATGGCGCCCAACAGTCCCCCGGCCACGGGGCCTGCCACCATACCCA
CGCCGAAACAAGCGCTCATGAGCCCGAAGTGGCGAGCCCGATCTTCCCCATCGGTGATGTCGGCGATATA
GGCGCCAGCAACCGCACCTGTGGCGCCGGTGATGCCGGCCACGATGCGTCCGGCGTAGAGGATCGAGATC
TCGATCCCGCGAAATTAATACGACTCACTATAGGGGAATTGTGAGCGGATAACAATTCCCCTCTAGAAAT
AATTTTGTTTAACTTTAAGAAGGAGATATACCATGGGCAGCAGCCATCATCATCATCATCACAGCAGCGG
CCTGGAAGTTCTGTTCCAGGGGCCCCAT
