>Addgene plasmid #49694 | pVRa34_3302 | depositor partial sequence | sequence record 74066 | ECF gene
ATGGATGATACCGATCTGATTGATCGTGTTGCACGTGCCGATCCGAAAGCACTGGGTCATCTGTATGATT
GTTATGCACCGCTGCTGCTGGCAGTTGGTCTGGGTATTCTGAGCAATCGTCAAGAGGCCGAAGATGTTCT
GCATAATGTGTTTATGGAAATTTGGCGTAAAGCCAGCCAGTATGATGGTCGTCGTGGTAGCGTTCGTGCA
TGGCTGATTCTGCGTATGCGTAGCCGTAGCCTGGATCGTCTGCGTAGCGCACCGTATACCCGTAGCATTC
CGATTCCGGAAACCGTTCTGGAAAATACCGCAAATGGTATGAGCCAAGATCCGGCACTGGCATGGGATTG
TCAGGCAGTTCGTAAAGCAATGAGCAAACTGAGCCGTGAACAGCGTACCATTATGGAACTGGCATATTTT
CAGGGTCTGAGCGCAAGCGAAATTGCAAGCCATGTTGGTCTGCCGCTGGGCACCATTAAAAGCCGTATGC
GTGGTGCACTGAATGTTCTGCGTACCCATTATCGTACCCAGTGTCAGCGTATTAGCAATGAAACCGAAGG
CAAATAA
