>Addgene plasmid #49694 | pVRa34_3302 | depositor partial sequence | sequence record 74067 | pVRa backbone
GGATCCAAGCTTGCGGCCGCACTCGAGCACCACCACCACCACCACTGAGATCCGGCTGCTAACAAAGCCC
GAAAGGAAGCTGAGTTGGCTGCTGCCACCGCTGAGCAATAACTAGCATAACCCCTTGGGGCCTCTAAACG
GGTCTTGAGGGGTTTTTTGCTGAAAGGAGGAACTATATCCGGATTGGCGAATGGG
[124 nt withheld, positions 196-319]
C
[91 nt withheld, positions 321-411]
A
[49 nt withheld, positions 413-461]
CCTTTGACGTTGGAGTCCACGTTCTTT
[37 nt withheld, positions 489-525]
ACCCTATCTCGGTCTATTCTTTTGATTTATAAGGGATTTTGCCGATTTCGGCCTATTGGTTAAAAAATGA
GCTGATTTAACAAAAATTTAACGCGAATTTTAACAAAATATTAACGTTTACAATTTCAGGTGGCACTTTT
CGGGGAAATGTGCGCGGAACCCCTATTTGTTTATTTTTCTAAATACATTCAAATATGTATCCGCTCATGA
GACAATAACCCTGATAAATGCTTCAATAATATTGAAAAAGGAAGAGTATGAGTATTCAACATTTCCGTGT
CGCCCTTATTCCCTTTTTTGCGGCATTTTGCCTTCCTGTTTTTGCTCACCCAGAAACGCTGGTGAAAGTA
AAAGATGCTGAAGATCAGTTGGGTGCACGAGTGGGTTACATCGAACTGGATCTCAACAGCGGTAAGATCC
TTGAGAGTTTTCGCCCCGAAGAACGTTTTCCAATGATGAGCACTTTTAAAGTTCTGCTATGTGGCGCGGT
ATTATCCCGTATTGACGCCGGGCAAGAGCAACTCGGTCGCCGCATACACTATTCTCAGAATGACTTGGTT
GAGTACTCACCAGTCACAGAAAAGCATCTTACGGATGGCATGACAGTAAGAGAATTATGCAGTGCTGCCA
TAACCATGAGTGATAACACTGCGGCCAACTTACTTCTGACAACGATCGGAGGACCGAAGGAGCTAACCGC
TTTTTTGCACAACATGGGGGATCATGTAACTCGCCTTGATCGTTGGGAACCGGAGCTGAATGAAGCCATA
CCAAACGACGAGCGTGACACCACGATGCCTGCAGCAATGGCAACAACGTTGCGCAAACTATTAACTGGCG
AACTACTTACTCTAGCTTCCCGGCAACAATTAATAGACTGGATGGAGGCGGATAAAGTTGCAGGACCACT
TCTGCGCTCGGCCCTTCCGGCTGGCTGGTTTATTGCTGATAAATCTGGAGCCGGTGAGCGTGGGTCTCGC
GGTATCATTGCAGCACTGGGGCCAGATGGTAAGCCCTCCCGTATCGTAGTTATCTACACGACGGGGAGTC
AGGCAACTATGGATGAACGAAATAGACAGATCGCTGAGATAGGTGCCTCACTGATTAAGCATTGGTAACT
GTCAGACCAAGTTTACTCATATATACTTTAGATTGATTTAAAACTTCATTTTTAATTTAAAAGGATCTAG
GTGAAGATCCTTTTTGATAATCTCATGACCAAAATCCCTTAACGTGAGTTTTCGTTCCACTGAGCGTCAG
ACCCCGTAGAAAAGATCAAAGGATCTTCTTGAGATCCTTTTTTTCTGCGCGTAATCTGCTGCTTGCAAAC
AAAAAAACCACCGCTACCAGCGGTGGTTTGTTTGCCGGATCAAGAGCTACCAACTCTTTTTCCGAAGGTA
ACTGGCTTCAGCAGAGCGCAGATACCAAATACTGTCCTTCTAGTGTAGCCGTAGTTAGGCCACCACTTCA
AGAACTCTGTAGCACCGCCTACATACCTCGCTCTGCTAATCCTGTTACCAGTGGCTGCTGCCAGTGGCGA
TAAGTCGTGTCTTACCGGGTTGGACTCAAGACGATAGTTACCGGATAAGGCGCAGCGGTCGGGCTGAACG
GGGGGTTCGTGCACACAGCCCAGCTTGGAGCGAACGACCTACACCGAACTGAGATACCTACAGCGTGAGC
TATGAGAAAGCGCCACGCTTCCCGAAGGGAGAAAGGCGGACAGGTATCCGGTAAGCGGCAGGGTCGGAAC
AGGAGAGCGCACGAGGGAGCTTCCAGGGGGAAACGCCTGGTATCTTTATAGTCCTGTCGGGTTTCGCCAC
CTCTGACTTGAGCGTCGATTTTTGTGATGCTCGTCAGGGGGGCGGAGCCTATGGAAAAACGCCAGCAACG
CGGCCTTTTTACGGTTCCTGGCCTTTTGCTGGCCTTTTGCTCACATGTTCTTTCCTGCGTTATCCCCTGA
TTCTGTGGATAACCGTATTACCGCCTTTGAGTGAGCTGATACCGCTCGCCGCAGCCGAACGACCGAGCGC
AGCGAGTCAGTGAGCGAGGAAGCGGAAGAGCGCCTGATGCGGTATTTTCTCCTTACGCATCTGTGCGGTA
TTTCACACCGCATATATGGTGCACTCTCAGTACAATCTGCTCTGATGCCGCATAGTTAAGCCAGTATACA
CTCCGCTATCGCTACGTGACTGGGTCATGGCTGCGCCCCGACACCCGCCAACACCCGCTGACGCGCCCTG
ACGGGCTTGTCTGCTCCCGGCATCCGCTTACAGACAAGCTGTGACCGTCTCCGGGAGCTGCATGTGTCAG
AGGTTTTCACCGTCATCACCGAAACGCGCGAGGCAGCTGCGGTAAAGCTCATCAGCGTGGTCGTGAAGCG
ATTCACAGATGTCTGCCTGTTCATCCGCGTCCAGCTCGTTGAGTTTCTCCAGAAGCGTTAATGTCTGGCT
TCTGATAAAGCGGGCCATGTTAAGGGCGGTTTTTTCCTGTTTGGTCACTGATGCCTCCGTGTAAGGGGGA
TTTCTGTTCATGGGGGTAATGATACCGATGAAACGAGAGAGGATGCTCACGATACGGGTTACTGATGATG
AACATGCCCGGTTACTGGAACGTTGTGAGGGTAAACAACTGGCGGTATGGATGCGGCGGGACCAGAGAAA
AATCACTCAGGGTCAATGCCAGCGCTTCGTTAATACAGATGTAGGTGTTCCACAGGGTAGCCAGCAGCAT
CCTGCGATGCAGATCCGGAACATAATGGTGCAGGGCGCTGACTTCCGCGTTTCCAGACTTTACGAAACAC
GGAAACCGAAGACCATTCATGTTGTTGCTCAGGTCGCAGACGTTTTGCAGCAGCAGTCGCTTCACGTTCG
CTCGCGTATCGGTGATTCATTCTGCTAACCAGTAAGGCAACCCCGCCAGCCTAGCCGGGTCCTCAACGAC
AGGAGCACGATCATGCGCACCCGTGGGGCCGCCATGCCGGCGATAATGGCCTGCTTCTCGCCGAAACGTT
TGGTGGCGGGACCAGTGACGAAGGCTTGAGCGAGGGCGTGCAAGATTCCGAATACCGCAAGCGACAGGCC
GATCATCGTCGCGCTCCAGCGAAAGCGGTCCTCGCCGAAAATGACCCAGAGCGCTGCCGGCACCTGTCCT
ACGAGTTGCATGATAAAGAAGACAGTCATAAGTGCGGCGACGATAGTCATGCCCCGCGCCCACCGGAAGG
AGCTGACTGGGTTGAAGGCTCTCAAGGGCATCGGTCGAGATCCCGGTGCCTAATGAGTGAGCTAACTTAC
ATTAATTGCGTTGCGCTCACTGCCCGCTTTCCAGTCGGGAAACCTGTCGTGCCAGCTGCATTAATGAATC
GGCCAACGCGCGGGGAGAGGCGGTTTGCGTATTGGGCGCCAGGGTGGTTTTTCTTTTCACCAGTGAGACG
GGCAACAGCTGATTGCCCTTCACCGCCTGGCCCTGAGAGAGTTGCAGCAAGCGGTCCACGCTGGTTTGCC
CCAGCAGGCGAAAATCCTGTTTGATGGTGGTTAACGGCGGGATATAACATGAGCTGTCTTCGGTATCGTC
GTATCCCACTACCGAGATATCCGCACCAACGCGCAGCCCGGACTCGGTAATGGCGCGCATTGCGCCCAGC
GCCATCTGATCGTTGGCAACCAGCATCGCAGTGGGAACGATGCCCTCATTCAGCATTTGCATGGTTTGTT
GAAAACCGGACATGGCACTCCAGTCGCCTTCCCGTTCCGCTATCGGCTGAATTTGATTGCGAGTGAGATA
TTTATGCCAGCCAGCCAGACGCAGACGCGCCGAGACAGAACTTAATGGGCCCGCTAACAGCGCGATTTGC
TGGTGACCCAATGCGACCAGATGCTCCACGCCCAGTCGCGTACCGTCTTCATGGGAGAAAATAATACTGT
TGATGGGTGTCTGGTCAGAGACATCAAGAAATAACGCCGGAACATTAGTGCAGGCAGCTTCCACAGCAAT
GGCATCCTGGTCATCCAGCGGATAGTTAATGATCAGCCCACTGACGCGTTGCGCGAGAAGATTGTGCACC
GCCGCTTTACAGGCTTCGACGCCGCTTCGTTCTACCATCGACACCACCACGCTGGCACCCAGTTGATCGG
CGCGAGATTTAATCGCCGCGACAATTTGCGACGGCGCGTGCAGGGCCAGACTGGAGGTGGCAACGCCAAT
CAGCAACGACTGTTTGCCCGCCAGTTGTTGTGCCACGCGGTTGGGAATGTAATTCAGCTCCGCCATCGCC
GCTTCCACTTTTTCCCGCGTTTTCGCAGAAACGTGGCTGGCCTGGTTCACCACGCGGGAAACGGTCTGAT
AAGAGACACCGGCATACTCTGCGACATCGTATAACGTTACTGGTTTCACATTCACCACCCTGAATTGACT
CTCTTCCGGGCGCTATCATGCCATACCGCGAAAGGTTTTGCGCCATTCGATGGTGTCCGGGATCTCGACG
CTCTCCCTTATGCGACTCCTGCATTAGGAAGCAGCCCAGTAGTAGGTTGAGGCCGTTGAGCACCGCCGCC
GCAAGGAATGGTGCATGCAAGGAGATGGCGCCCAACAGTCCCCCGGCCACGGGGCCTGCCACCATACCCA
CGCCGAAACAAGCGCTCATGAGCCCGAAGTGGCGAGCCCGATCTTCCCCATCGGTGATGTCGGCGATATA
GGCGCCAGCAACCGCACCTGTGGCGCCGGTGATGCCGGCCACGATGCGTCCGGCGTAGAGGATCGAGATC
TCGATCCCGCGAAATTAATACGACTCACTATAGGGGAATTGTGAGCGGATAACAATTCCCCTCTAGAAAT
AATTTTGTTTAACTTTAAGAAGGAGATATACCATGGGCAGCAGCCATCATCATCATCATCACAGCAGCGG
CCTGGAAGTTCTGTTCCAGGGGCCCCAT
