>Addgene plasmid #49694 | pVRa34_3302 | addgene partial sequence | sequence record 77281 | pBRrevBam 5'-GGTGATGTCGGCGATATAGG-3'
GCGGTGATGCCGGCCACGATGCGTCCGGCGTAGAGGATCGAGATCTCGATCCCGCGAAATTAATACGACT
CACTATAGGGGAATTGTGAGCGGATAACAATTCCCCTCTAGAAATAATTTTGTTTAACTTTAAGAAGGAG
ATATACCATGGGCAGCAGCCATCATCATCATCATCACAGCAGCGGCCTGGAAGTTCTGTTCCAGGGGCCC
CATATGGATGATACCGATCTGATTGATCGTGTTGCACGTGCCGATCCGAAAGCACTGGGTCATCTGTATG
ATTGTTATGCACCGCTGCTGCTGGCAGTTGGTCTGGGTATTCTGAGCAATCGTCAAGAGGCCGAAGATGT
TCTGCATAATGTGTTTATGGAAATTTGGCGTAAAGCCAGCCAGTATGATGGTCGTCGTGGTAGCGTTCGT
GCATGGCTGATTCTGCGTATGCGTAGCCGTAGCCTGGATCGTCTGCGTAGCGCACCGTATACCCGTAGCA
TTCCGATTCCGGAAACCGTTCTGGAAAATACCGCAAATGGTATGAGCCAAGATCCGGCACTGGCATGGGA
TTGTCAGGCAGTTCGTAAAGCAATGAGCAAACTGAGCCGTGAACAGCGTACCATTATGGAACTGGCATAT
TTTCAGGGTCTGAGCGCAAGCGAAATTGCAAGCCATGTTGGTCTGCCGCTGGGCACCATTAAAAGCCGTA
TGCGTGGTGCACTGAATGTTCTGCGTACCCATTATCGTACCCAGTGTCAGCGTATTAGCAATGAAACCGA
AGGCAAATAAGGATCCAAGCTTGCGGCCGCACTCGAGCACCACCACCACCACCACTGAGATCCGGCTGCT
AACAAAGCCCGAAAGGAAGCTGAGTTGGCTGCTGCCACCGCTGAGCAATAACTAGCATAACCCCTTGGGG
CCTCTAAACGGGTCTTG
